Addgene plasmid #147015: pETM-41P-DmGW182_700-840_N
Purpose: Bacterial Expression of DmGW182_700-840
Depositing lab: Elisa Izaurralde. Depositing organization: Max Planck Institute for Developmental Biology.
Backbone
  Vector backbone: Unknown
  Vector type: Bacterial Expression
Growth in bacteria
  Bacterial resistance: Kanamycin, 50 μg/mL
  Growth temperature: 37°C
  Growth strain: DH5alpha
  Copy number: Low Copy
Gene/Insert
  Gene/Insert name: DmGW182_700-840
  Species: D. melanogaster (fly)
  Mutation: Two non silent mutations V704A and N799S and one silent mutation G2295A compared to the sequence given by NM_166780 varA
  Entrez Gene: gw (a.k.a. Dmel_CG31992, CG11484, CG31992, CG9905, Dmel\CG31992, GQ182, GW, GW182, Gw, Gw182, anon-EST:Posey205, dGW182, gw182)
  Cloning method: Unknown
Terms and licenses: Academic/Nonprofit Terms; Industry Terms: Not Available to Industry
Depositor comments: Plasmids from this collection were made available to the research community and donated after the lab closed. Please note that the sequence provided by the depositing laboratory may be theoretical/predicted or based on Sanger sequencing results. There may be discrepancies between sequencing results obtained by Addgene and the depositor sequence. If an Addgene verified sequence is not available, please contact before placing your order to request that our lab fully sequence the plasmid.
How to cite: pETM-41P-DmGW182_700-840_N was a gift from Elisa Izaurralde (Addgene plasmid # 147015 ; http://n2t.net/addgene:147015 ; RRID:Addgene_147015)
