[The description below was written by a language model from this plasmid's Addgene catalogue record and pLannotate feature annotations shown in this document.]
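Description:
pETM-41P-DmGW182_700-840_N is a 5,827 nt bacterial expression plasmid for producing a fragment of the Drosophila melanogaster GW182 protein (gene gw), spanning residues 700–840, in E. coli. The catalogue lists the backbone as unknown, although the name and the annotated parts point to a pETM-41-type, pET-style vector. It is selected with kanamycin through an aph(3')-Ia resistance gene and replicates from a ColE1/pMB1-family origin. This origin is accompanied by the pBR322 bom region and the rop gene, consistent with the low copy number recorded. Two tetracycline resistance gene fragments flank the expression cassette. They appear to be non-functional remnants of the pBR322-derived backbone, as is a predicted E. coli open reading frame next to rop.

The expression cassette is driven by a T7 promoter followed by the phage T7 gene 10 ribosome binding site, so it requires a host that supplies T7 RNA polymerase. No lac operator or lacI gene is annotated. The open reading frame begins with an N-terminal His tag fused to a signal-sequence-less maltose binding protein, which stays cytosolic and serves as both a solubility enhancer and an affinity handle. The gw fragment lies downstream of a short unannotated linker. After the insert, the table shows a second His-tag sequence and a small fragment resembling a T7 gene 10B solubility tag, then the T7 terminator. The record does not say whether these downstream elements are in frame with the fusion and translated.

Relative to the reference transcript, the insert carries two amino acid substitutions, V704A and N799S, plus one silent nucleotide change. The stated purpose is simply bacterial expression of this GW182 region, and the depositor notes that the supplied sequence may be theoretical rather than fully verified.
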