Features (pLannotate 1.2.2; 15 found; start..end, strand, type, name):
      4..819     -  CDS            KanR: aminoglycoside phosphotransferase; aph(3')-Ia; confers resistance to kanamycin in bacteria or G418 (Geneticin®) in eukaryotes
    941..1529    +  rep_origin     ori: high-copy-number ColE1/pMB1/pBR322/pUC origin of replication
   1715..1857    -  misc_feature   bom: basis of mobility region from pBR322
   1959..2150    -  CDS            rop: Rop protein, which maintains plasmids at low copy number; rop
   2167..2547    +  CDS            YPB1_ECOLX: Protein predicted: Swiss-Prot protein existence level 4. From Escherichia coli.
   2789..3689    -  CDS            TcR (fragment): tetracycline efflux protein; tet; confers resistance to tetracycline
   3711..3729    +  promoter       T7 promoter: promoter for bacteriophage T7 RNA polymerase
   3761..3783    +  RBS            RBS: efficient ribosome binding site from bacteriophage T7 gene 10 (Olins and Rangwala, 1989)
   3796..3814    +  CDS            7xHis (fragment): 6xHis affinity tag
   3817..4917    +  CDS            MBP: maltose binding protein from E. coli; malE (mutated); This version of the gene does not encode a signal sequence, so MBP will remain in the cytosol.
   4993..5424    +  CDS            gw (fragment): GAWKY_DROME - Also known as GW182 From Drosophila melanogaster (Fruit fly).
   5443..5460    +  CDS            9xHis (fragment): 9xHis affinity tag
   5470..5519    +  CDS            SET1 (fragment): solubility-enhancement tag derived from T7 phage gene 10B
   5527..5574    +  terminator     T7 terminator: transcription terminator for bacteriophage T7 RNA polymerase
   5600..5827    -  CDS            TcR (fragment): tetracycline efflux protein; tet; confers resistance to tetracycline
>Addgene plasmid #147015 | pETM-41P-DmGW182_700-840_N | depositor full sequence | sequence record 289462 | Full Sequence
TTCTTAGAAAAACTCATCGAGCATCAAATGAAACTGCAATTTATTCATATCAGGATTATCAATACCATAT
TTTTGAAAAAGCCGTTTCTGTAATGAAGGAGAAAACTCACCGAGGCAGTTCCATAGGATGGCAAGATCCT
GGTATCGGTCTGCGATTCCGACTCGTCCAACATCAATACAACCTATTAATTTCCCCTCGTCAAAAATAAG
GTTATCAAGTGAGAAATCACCATGAGTGACGACTGAATCCGGTGAGAATGGCAAAAGCTTATGCATTTCT
TTCCAGACTTGTTCAACAGGCCAGCCATTACGCTCGTCATCAAAATCACTCGCATCAACCAAACCGTTAT
TCATTCGTGATTGCGCCTGAGCGAGACGAAATACGCGATCGCTGTTAAAAGGACAATTACAAACAGGAAT
CGAATGCAACCGGCGCAGGAACACTGCCAGCGCATCAACAATATTTTCACCTGAATCAGGATATTCTTCT
AATACCTGGAATGCTGTTTTCCCGGGGATCGCAGTGGTGAGTAACCATGCATCATCAGGAGTACGGATAA
AATGCTTGATGGTCGGAAGAGGCATAAATTCCGTCAGCCAGTTTAGTCTGACCATCTCATCTGTAACATC
ATTGGCAACGCTACCTTTGCCATGTTTCAGAAACAACTCTGGCGCATCGGGCTTCCCATACAATCGATAG
ATTGTCGCACCTGATTGCCCGACATTATCGCGAGCCCATTTATACCCATATAAATCAGCATCCATGTTGG
AATTTAATCGCGGCCTCGAGCAAGACGTTTCCCGTTGAATATGGCTCATAACACCCCTTGTATTACTGTT
TATGTAAGCAGACAGTTTTATTGTTCATGACCAAAATCCCTTAACGTGAGTTTTCGTTCCACTGAGCGTC
AGACCCCGTAGAAAAGATCAAAGGATCTTCTTGAGATCCTTTTTTTCTGCGCGTAATCTGCTGCTTGCAA
ACAAAAAAACCACCGCTACCAGCGGTGGTTTGTTTGCCGGATCAAGAGCTACCAACTCTTTTTCCGAAGG
TAACTGGCTTCAGCAGAGCGCAGATACCAAATACTGTCCTTCTAGTGTAGCCGTAGTTAGGCCACCACTT
CAAGAACTCTGTAGCACCGCCTACATACCTCGCTCTGCTAATCCTGTTACCAGTGGCTGCTGCCAGTGGC
GATAAGTCGTGTCTTACCGGGTTGGACTCAAGACGATAGTTACCGGATAAGGCGCAGCGGTCGGGCTGAA
CGGGGGGTTCGTGCACACAGCCCAGCTTGGAGCGAACGACCTACACCGAACTGAGATACCTACAGCGTGA
GCTATGAGAAAGCGCCACGCTTCCCGAAGGGAGAAAGGCGGACAGGTATCCGGTAAGCGGCAGGGTCGGA
ACAGGAGAGCGCACGAGGGAGCTTCCAGGGGGAAACGCCTGGTATCTTTATAGTCCTGTCGGGTTTCGCC
ACCTCTGACTTGAGCGTCGATTTTTGTGATGCTCGTCAGGGGGGCGGAGCCTATGGAAAAACGCCAGCAA
CGCGGCCTTTTTACGGTTCCTGGCCTTTTGCTGGCCTTTTGCTCACATGTTCTTTCCTGCGTTATCCCCT
GATTCTGTGGATAACCGTATTACCGCCTTTGAGTGAGCTGATACCGCTCGCCGCAGCCGAACGACCGAGC
GCAGCGAGTCAGTGAGCGAGGAAGCGGAAGAGCGCCTGATGCGGTATTTTCTCCTTACGCATCTGTGCGG
TATTTCACACCGCATATATGGTGCACTCTCAGTACAATCTGCTCTGATGCCGCATAGTTAAGCCAGTATA
CACTCCGCTATCGCTACGTGACTGGGTCATGGCTGCGCCCCGACACCCGCCAACACCCGCTGACGCGCCC
TGACGGGCTTGTCTGCTCCCGGCATCCGCTTACAGACAAGCTGTGACCGTCTCCGGGAGCTGCATGTGTC
AGAGGTTTTCACCGTCATCACCGAAACGCGCGAGGCAGCTGCGGTAAAGCTCATCAGCGTGGTCGTGAAG
CGATTCACAGATGTCTGCCTGTTCATCCGCGTCCAGCTCGTTGAGTTTCTCCAGAAGCGTTAATGTCTGG
CTTCTGATAAAGCGGGCCATGTTAAGGGCGGTTTTTTCCTGTTTGGTCACTGATGCCTCCGTGTAAGGGG
GATTTCTGTTCATGGGGGTAATGATACCGATGAAACGAGAGAGGATGCTCACGATACGGGTTACTGATGA
TGAACATGCCCGGTTACTGGAACGTTGTGAGGGTAAACAACTGGCGGTATGGATGCGGCGGGACCAGAGA
AAAATCACTCAGGGTCAATGCCAGCGCTTCGTTAATACAGATGTAGGTGTTCCACAGGGTAGCCAGCAGC
ATCCTGCGATGCAGATCCGGAACATAATGGTGCAGGGCGCTGACTTCCGCGTTTCCAGACTTTACGAAAC
ACGGAAACCGAAGACCATTCATGTTGTTGCTCAGGTCGCAGACGTTTTGCAGCAGCAGTCGCTTCACGTT
CGCTCGCGTATCGGTGATTCATTCTGCTAACCAGTAAGGCAACCCCGCCAGCCTAGCCGGGTCCTCAACG
ACAGGAGCACGATCATGCGCACCCGTGGCCAGGACCCAACGCTGCCCGAGATGCGCCGCGTGCGGCTGCT
GGAGATGGCGGACGCGATGGATATGTTCTGCCAAGGGTTGGTTTGCGCATTCACAGTTCTCCGCAAGAAT
TGATTGGCTCCAATTCTTGGAGTGGTGAATCCGTTAGCGAGGTGCCGCCGGCTTCCATTCAGGTCGAGGT
GGCCCGGCTCCATGCACCGCGACGCAACGCGGGGAGGCAGACAAGGTATAGGGCGGCGCCTACAATCCAT
GCCAACCCGTTCCATGTGCTCGCCGAGGCGGCATAAATCGCCGTGACGATCAGCGGTCCAGTGATCGAAG
TTAGGCTGGTAAGAGCCGCGAGCGATCCTTGAAGCTGTCCCTGATGGTCGTCATCTACCTGCCTGGACAG
CATGGCCTGCAACGCGGGCATCCCGATGCCGCCGGAAGCGAGAAGAATCATAATGGGGAAGGCCATCCAG
CCTCGCGTCGCGAACGCCAGCAAGACGTAGCCCAGCGCGTCGGCCGCCATGCCGGCGATAATGGCCTGCT
TCTCGCCGAAACGTTTGGTGGCGGGACCAGTGACGAAGGCTTGAGCGAGGGCGTGCAAGATTCCGAATAC
CGCAAGCGACAGGCCGATCATCGTCGCGCTCCAGCGAAAGCGGTCCTCGCCGAAAATGACCCAGAGCGCT
GCCGGCACCTGTCCTACGAGTTGCATGATAAAGAAGACAGTCATAAGTGCGGCGACGATAGTCATGCCCC
GCGCCCACCGGAAGGAGCTGACTGGGTTGAAGGCTCTCAAGGGCATCGGTCGACGCTCTCCCTTATGCGA
CTCCTGCATTAGGAAGCAGCCCAGTAGTAGGTTGAGGCCGTTGAGCACCGCCGCCGCAAGGAATGGTGCA
TGCAAGGAGATGGCGCCCAACAGTCCCCCGGCCACGGGGCCTGCCACCATACCCACGCCGAAACAAGCGC
TCATGAGCCCGAAGTGGCGAGCCCGATCTTCCCCATCGGTGATGTCGGCGATATAGGCGCCAGCAACCGC
ACCTGTGGCGCCGGTGATGCCGGCCACGATGCGTCCGGCGTAGAGGATCGAGATCTCGATCCCGCGAAAT
TAATACGACTCACTATAGGGAGACCACAACGGTTTCCCTCTAGAAATAATTTTGTTTAACTTTAAGAAGG
AGATATACCATGAAACATCACCATCACCATCACCCCATGAAAATCGAAGAAGGTAAACTGGTAATCTGGA
TTAACGGCGATAAAGGCTATAACGGTCTCGCTGAAGTCGGTAAGAAATTCGAGAAAGATACCGGAATTAA
AGTCACCGTTGAGCATCCGGATAAACTGGAAGAGAAATTCCCACAGGTTGCGGCAACTGGCGATGGCCCT
GACATTATCTTCTGGGCACACGACCGCTTTGGTGGCTACGCTCAATCTGGCCTGTTGGCTGAAATCACCC
CGGACAAAGCGTTCCAGGACAAGCTGTATCCGTTTACCTGGGATGCCGTACGTTACAACGGCAAGCTGAT
TGCTTACCCGATCGCTGTTGAAGCGTTATCGCTGATTTATAACAAAGATCTGCTGCCGAACCCGCCAAAA
ACCTGGGAAGAGATCCCGGCGCTGGATAAAGAACTGAAAGCGAAAGGTAAGAGCGCGCTGATGTTCAACC
TGCAAGAACCGTACTTCACCTGGCCGCTGATTGCTGCTGACGGGGGTTATGCGTTCAAGTATGAAAACGG
CAAGTACGACATTAAAGACGTGGGCGTGGATAACGCTGGCGCGAAAGCGGGTCTGACCTTCCTGGTTGAC
CTGATTAAAAACAAACACATGAATGCAGACACCGATTACTCCATCGCAGAAGCTGCCTTTAATAAAGGCG
AAACAGCGATGACCATCAACGGCCCGTGGGCATGGTCCAACATCGACACCAGCAAAGTGAATTATGGTGT
AACGGTACTGCCGACCTTCAAGGGTCAACCATCCAAACCGTTCGTTGGCGTGCTGAGCGCAGGTATTAAC
GCCGCCAGTCCGAACAAAGAGCTGGCAAAAGAGTTCCTCGAAAACTATCTGCTGACTGATGAAGGTCTGG
AAGCGGTTAATAAAGACAAACCGCTGGGTGCCGTAGCGCTGAAGTCTTACGAGGAAGAGTTGGCGAAAGA
TCCACGTATTGCCGCCACTATGGAAAACGCCCAGAAAGGTGAAATCATGCCGAACATCCCGCAGATGTCC
GCTTTCTGGTATGCCGTGCGTACTGCGGTGATCAACGCCGCCAGCGGTCGTCAGACTGTCGATGAAGCCC
TGAAAGACGCGCAGACTAATTCGAGCTCGAACAACAACAACAATAACAATAACAACAACCCCATGAGCCT
GGAAGTTCTGTTTCAGGGCCCCGCCATGGCAGGAGCAGCCTCTGCAAATATAGCAGCAAATACAAACAAC
CAACCGTCTGGTCAGCAAATTCGCATGCTAGGCCAGCAAATTCAGTTGGCCATTCATAGTGGTTTCATAT
CTAGTCAGATATTGACTCAACCGCTAACTCAAACAACCCTTAACCTTTTAAACCAACTTCTTAGCAATAT
TAAGCATCTCCAGGCTGCACAGCAATCCCTTACCCGCGGGGGAAATGTCAATCCAATGGCAGTGAATGTG
GCTATATCTAAATACAAGCAGCAAATCCAGAATTTACAGAACCAGATAAGTGCACAACAGGCTGTGTATG
TAAAACAGCAAAATATGCAACCAACTTCACAACAACAACAGCCCCAACAACAGCAACTTCCTTCTGTTCA
TCTAAGTAACTCAGGCAACGACTATTTAAGAGGTTAGGCGGCCGCACTCGAGCACCACCACCACCACCAC
TGAGATCCGGCTGCTAACAAAGCCCGAAAGGAAGCTGAGTTGGCTGCTGCCACCGCTGAGCAATAACTAG
CATAACCCCTTGGGGCCTCTAAACGGGTCTTGAGGGGTTTTTTGCTGAAAGGAGGAACTATATCCGGATA
TCCACAGGACGGGTGTGGTCGCCATGATCGCGTAGTCGATAGTGGCTCCAAGTAGCGAAGCGAGCAGGAC
TGGGCGGCGGCCAAAGCGGTCGGACAGTGCTCCGAGAACGGGTGCGCATAGAAATTGCATCAACGCATAT
AGCGCTAGCAGCACGCCATAGTGACTGGCGATGCTGTCGGAATGGACGATATCCCGCAAGAGGCCCGGCA
GTACCGGCATAACCAAG
